>Addgene plasmid #194674 | pET-51b(+)-Caprola_13 | addgene full sequence | sequence record 389998 | Addgene NGS Result
TGGCGAATGGG
[124 nt withheld, positions 12-135]
C
[91 nt withheld, positions 137-227]
A
[49 nt withheld, positions 229-277]
CCTTTGACGTTGGAGTCCACGTTCTTT
[37 nt withheld, positions 305-341]
ACCCTATCTCGGTCTATTCTTTTGATTTATAAGGGATTTTGCCGATTTCGGCCTATTGGTTAAAAAATGA
GCTGATTTAACAAAAATTTAACGCGAATTTTAACAAAATATTAACGTTTACAATTTCTGGCGGCACGATG
GCATGAGATTATCAAAAAGGATCTTCACCTAGATCCTTTTAAATTAAAAATGAAGTTTTAAATCAATCTA
AAGTATATATGAGTAAACTTGGTCTGACAGTTACCAATGCTTAATCAGTGAGGCACCTATCTCAGCGATC
TGTCTATTTCGTTCATCCATAGTTGCCTGACTCCCCGTCGTGTAGATAACTACGATACGGGAGGGCTTAC
CATCTGGCCCCAGTGCTGCAATGATACCGCGAGACCCACGCTCACCGGCTCCAGATTTATCAGCAATAAA
CCAGCCAGCCGGAAGGGCCGAGCGCAGAAGTGGTCCTGCAACTTTATCCGCCTCCATCCAGTCTATTAAT
TGTTGCCGGGAAGCTAGAGTAAGTAGTTCGCCAGTTAATAGTTTGCGCAACGTTGTTGCCATTGCTACAG
GCATCGTGGTGTCACGCTCGTCGTTTGGTATGGCTTCATTCAGCTCCGGTTCCCAACGATCAAGGCGAGT
TACATGATCCCCCATGTTGTGCAAAAAAGCGGTTAGCTCCTTCGGTCCTCCGATCGTTGTCAGAAGTAAG
TTGGCCGCAGTGTTATCACTCATGGTTATGGCAGCACTGCATAATTCTCTTACTGTCATGCCATCCGTAA
GATGCTTTTCTGTGACTGGTGAGTACTCAACCAAGTCATTCTGAGAATAGTGTATGCGGCGACCGAGTTG
CTCTTGCCCGGCGTCAATACGTGATAATACCGCGCCACATAGCAGAACTTTAAAAGTGCTCATCATTGGA
AAACGTTCTTCGGGGCGAAAACTCTCAAGGATCTTACCGCTGTTGAGATCCAGTTCGATGTAACCCACTC
GTGCACCCAACTGATCTTCAGCATCTTTTACTTTCACCAGCGTTTCTGGGTGAGCAAAAACAGGAAGGCA
AAATGCCGCAAAAAAGGGAATAAGGGCGACACGGAAATGTTGAATACTCATACTCTTCCTTTTTCAATCA
TGATTGAAGCATTTATCAGGGTTATTGTCTCATGAGCGGATACATATTTGAATGTATTTAGAAAAATAAA
CAAATAGGTCATGACCAAAATCCCTTAACGTGAGTTTTCGTTCCACTGAGCGTCAGACCCCGTAGAAAAG
ATCAAAGGATCTTCTTGAGATCCTTTTTTTCTGCGCGTAATCTGCTGCTTGCAAACAAAAAAACCACCGC
TACCAGCGGTGGTTTGTTTGCCGGATCAAGAGCTACCAACTCTTTTTCCGAAGGTAACTGGCTTCAGCAG
AGCGCAGATACCAAATACTGTCCTTCTAGTGTAGCCGTAGTTAGGCCACCACTTCAAGAACTCTGTAGCA
CCGCCTACATACCTCGCTCTGCTAATCCTGTTACCAGTGGCTGCTGCCAGTGGCGATAAGTCGTGTCTTA
CCGGGTTGGACTCAAGACGATAGTTACCGGATAAGGCGCAGCGGTCGGGCTGAACGGGGGGTTCGTGCAC
ACAGCCCAGCTTGGAGCGAACGACCTACACCGAACTGAGATACCTACAGCGTGAGCTATGAGAAAGCGCC
ACGCTTCCCGAAGGGAGAAAGGCGGACAGGTATCCGGTAAGCGGCAGGGTCGGAACAGGAGAGCGCACGA
GGGAGCTTCCAGGGGGAAACGCCTGGTATCTTTATAGTCCTGTCGGGTTTCGCCACCTCTGACTTGAGCG
TCGATTTTTGTGATGCTCGTCAGGGGGGCGGAGCCTATGGAAAAACGCCAGCAACGCGGCCTTTTTACGG
TTCCTGGCCTTTTGCTGGCCTTTTGCTCACATGTTCTTTCCTGCGTTATCCCCTGATTCTGTGGATAACC
GTATTACCGCCTTTGAGTGAGCTGATACCGCTCGCCGCAGCCGAACGACCGAGCGCAGCGAGTCAGTGAG
CGAGGAAGCGGAAGAGCGCCTGATGCGGTATTTTCTCCTTACGCATCTGTGCGGTATTTCACACCGCAAT
GGTGCACTCTCAGTACAATCTGCTCTGATGCCGCATAGTTAAGCCAGTATACACTCCGCTATCGCTACGT
GACTGGGTCATGGCTGCGCCCCGACACCCGCCAACACCCGCTGACGCGCCCTGACGGGCTTGTCTGCTCC
CGGCATCCGCTTACAGACAAGCTGTGACCGTCTCCGGGAGCTGCATGTGTCAGAGGTTTTCACCGTCATC
ACCGAAACGCGCGAGGCAGCTGCGGTAAAGCTCATCAGCGTGGTCGTGAAGCGATTCACAGATGTCTGCC
TGTTCATCCGCGTCCAGCTCGTTGAGTTTCTCCAGAAGCGTTAATGTCTGGCTTCTGATAAAGCGGGCCA
TGTTAAGGGCGGTTTTTTCCTGTTTGGTCACTGATGCCTCCGTGTAAGGGGGATTTCTGTTCATGGGGGT
AATGATACCGATGAAACGAGAGAGGATGCTCACGATACGGGTTACTGATGATGAACATGCCCGGTTACTG
GAACGTTGTGAGGGTAAACAACTGGCGGTATGGATGCGGCGGGACCAGAGAAAAATCACTCAGGGTCAAT
GCCAGCGCTTCGTTAATACAGATGTAGGTGTTCCACAGGGTAGCCAGCAGCATCCTGCGATGCAGATCCG
GAACATAATGGTGCAGGGCGCTGACTTCCGCGTTTCCAGACTTTACGAAACACGGAAACCGAAGACCATT
CATGTTGTTGCTCAGGTCGCAGACGTTTTGCAGCAGCAGTCGCTTCACGTTCGCTCGCGTATCGGTGATT
CATTCTGCTAACCAGTAAGGCAACCCCGCCAGCCTAGCCGGGTCCTCAACGACAGGAGCACGATCATGCT
AGTCATGCCCCGCGCCCACCGGAAGGAGCTGACTGGGTTGAAGGCTCTCAAGGGCATCGGTCGAGATCCC
GGTGCCTAATGAGTGAGCTAACTTACATTAATTGCGTTGCGCTCACTGCCCGCTTTCCAGTCGGGAAACC
TGTCGTGCCAGCTGCATTAATGAATCGGCCAACGCGCGGGGAGAGGCGGTTTGCGTATTGGGCGCCAGGG
TGGTTTTTCTTTTCACCAGTGAGACGGGCAACAGCTGATTGCCCTTCACCGCCTGGCCCTGAGAGAGTTG
CAGCAAGCGGTCCACGCTGGTTTGCCCCAGCAGGCGAAAATCCTGTTTGATGGTGGTTAACGGCGGGATA
TAACATGAGCTGTCTTCGGTATCGTCGTATCCCACTACCGAGATGTCCGCACCAACGCGCAGCCCGGACT
CGGTAATGGCGCGCATTGCGCCCAGCGCCATCTGATCGTTGGCAACCAGCATCGCAGTGGGAACGATGCC
CTCATTCAGCATTTGCATGGTTTGTTGAAAACCGGACATGGCACTCCAGTCGCCTTCCCGTTCCGCTATC
GGCTGAATTTGATTGCGAGTGATATATTTATGCCAGCCAGCCAGACGCAGACGCGCCGAGACAGAACTTA
ATGGGCCCGCTAACAGCGCGATTTGCTGGTGACCCAATGCGACCAGATGCTCCACGCCCAGTCGCGTACC
GTCTTCATGGGAGAAAATAATACTGTTGATGGGTGTCTGGTCAGAGACATCAAGAAATAACGCCGGAACA
TTAGTGCAGGCAGCTTCCACAGCAATGGCATCCTGGTCATCCAGCGGATAGTTAATGATCAGCCCACTGA
CGCGTTGCGCGAGAAGATTGTGCACCGCCGCTTTACAGGCTTCGACGCCGCTTCGTTCTACCATCGACAC
CACCACGCTGGCACCCAGTTGATCGGCGCGAGATTTAATCGCCGCGACAATTTGCGACGGCGCGTGCAGG
GCCAGACTGGAGGTGGCAACGCCAATCAGCAACGACTGTTTGCCCGCCAGTTGTTGTGCCACGCGGTTGG
GAATGTAATTCAGCTCCGCCATCGCCGCTTCCACTTTTTCCCGCGTTTTCGCAGAAACGTGGCTGGCCTG
GTTCACCACGCGGGAAACGGTCTGATAAGAGACACCGGCATACTCTGCGACATCGTATAACGTTACTGGT
TTCACATTCACCACCCTGAATTGACTCTCTTCCGGGCGCTATCATGCCATACCGCGAAAGGTTTTGCGCC
ATTCGATGGTGTCCGGGATCTCGACGCTCTCCCTTATGCGACTCCTGCATTAGGAAGCAGCCCAGTAGTA
GGTTGAGGCCGTTGAGCACCGCCGCCGCAAGGAATGGTGCATGCAAGGAGATGGCGCCCAACAGTCCCCC
GGCCACGGGGCCTGCCACCATACCCACGCCGAAACAAGCGCTCATGAGCCCGAAGTGGCGAGCCCGATCT
TCCCCATCGGTGATGTCGGCGATATAGGCGCCAGCAACCGCACCTGTGGCGCCGGTGATGCCGGCCACGA
TGCGTCCGGCGTAGAGGATCGAGATCGATCTCGATCCCGCGAAATTAATACGACTCACTATAGGGGAATT
GTGAGCGGATAACAATTCCCCTCTAGAAATAATTTTGTTTAACTTTAAGAAGGAGATATACCATGGCAAG
CTGGAGCCACCCGCAGTTCGAAAAGGGTGCAGATGACGACGACAAGGTACCGCATGGCGGTTCTGCCCGC
GAGACCTTCCAGGCCTTCCGCACCGGTTCTGACCAACTGACTGAAGAGCAGATCGCAGAATTTAAAGAGG
CTTTCTCCCTATTTGACAAGGACGGGGATGGGACAATAACAACCAAGGAGCTGGGGACGGTGATGCGGTC
TCTGGGGCAGAACCCCACAGAAGCAGAGCTGCAGGACATGATCAATGAAGTAGATGCCGACGGTGACGGC
ACAATCGACTTCCCTGAGTTCCTGACAATGATGGCAAGAAAAATGAAAGACACAGACAGTGAAGAAGAAA
TTAGAGAAGCGTTCCGTGTGTTTGATAAGGATGGCAATGGCTACATCAGTGCAGCAGAGCTTCGCCACGT
GATGACAAACCTTGGAGAGAAGTTAACAGATGAAGAGGTTGATGAAATGATCAGGGAAGCAGACATCGAT
GGGGATGGTCAGGTAAACTACGAAGAGTTTGTAGTGATGATGACAGCGAAGGAATTCCCTCCTCCTCCGC
CACCGCCACCACCGCCGCCGCCGCCACCACCACCTCCTCCGCCTCCTCCACCACCACCGCCACCGCCTCC
ACCACCTGGCGGCAGCAGGGTCGACTCATCACGTCGTAAGTTCAATAAGACAGGTAAGGCACTGAGAGCT
ATAGGTCGGCTGAGCTCACTCGAGGGCGGTTCTGACGTCGGCCGCAAGCTGATCATCGATCAGAACGTTT
TTATCGAGGGTACGCTGCCGATGGGTGTCGTCCGCCCGCTGACTGAAGTCGAGATGGACCATTACCGCGA
GCCGTTCCTGAATCCTGTTGACCGCGAGCCACTGTGGCGCTTCCCAAACGAGCTGCCAATCGCCGGTGAG
CCAGCGAACATCGTCGCGCTGGTCGAAGAATACATGGACTGGCTGCACCAGTCCCCTGTCCCGAAGCTGC
TGTTCTGGGGCACCCCAGGCGTTCTGATCCCACCGGCCGAAGCCGCTCGCCTGGCCAAAAGCCTGCCTAA
CTGCAAGGCTGTGGACATCGGCCCGGGTCTGAATCTGCTGCAAGAAGACAACCCGGACCTGATCGGCAGC
GAGATCGCGCGCTGGCTGTCTACTCTGGAGATTGGTGGCACCGGTGGCTCTGGCGGTACCGGTGGCTCTG
GCGGTTCTATCGGTACTGGCTTTCCATTCGACCCCCATTATGTGGAAGTCCTGGGCGAGCGCATGCACTA
CGTCGATGTTGGTCCGCGCGATGGCACCCCTGTGCTGTTCCTGCACGGTAACCCGACCTCCTCCTACGTG
TGGCGCAACATCATCCCACATGTTGCACCGACCCATCGCTGCATTGCTCCAGACCTGATCGGTATGGGCA
AATCCGACAAACCAGACCTGGGTTATTTCTTCGACGACCACGTCCGCTTCATGGATGCCTTCATCGAAGC
CCTGGGTCTGGAAGAGGTCGTCCTGGTCATTCACGACTGGGGCTCCGCTCTGGGTTTCCACTGGGCCAAG
CGCAATCCAGAGCGCGTCAAAGGTATTGCATTTATGGAGTTCATCCGCCCTATCCCGACCTGGGACGAAT
GGGCTCCGGGCTTCTCCTCAATTTCCGCTCATCACCACCATCATCACCATCACCACCACTAATTAACCTA
GGCTGCTGCCACCGCTGAGCAATAACTAGCATAACCCCTTGGGGCCTCTAAACGGGTCTTGAGGGGTTTT
TTGCTGAAAGGAGGAACTATATCCGGAT
Features (pLannotate 1.2.2; 23 found; start..end, strand, type, name):
     12..467     +  rep_origin     f1 ori (sequence partly withheld): f1 bacteriophage origin of replication; arrow indicates direction of (+) strand synthesis
    582..1442    -  CDS            AmpR: β-lactamase; bla; confers resistance to ampicillin, carbenicillin, and related antibiotics
   1443..1535    -  promoter       AmpR promoter: bla
   1616..2204    +  rep_origin     ori: high-copy-number ColE1/pMB1/pBR322/pUC origin of replication
   2390..2529    -  misc_feature   bom: basis of mobility region from pBR322
   2631..2822    -  CDS            rop: Rop protein, which maintains plasmids at low copy number; rop
   2839..3219    +  CDS            YPB1_ECOLX: Protein predicted: Swiss-Prot protein existence level 4. From Escherichia coli.
   3281..3345    -  CDS            TcR (fragment): tetracycline efflux protein; tet; confers resistance to tetracycline
   3360..3381    -  protein_bind   CAP binding site: CAP binding activates transcription in the presence of cAMP. E. coli catabolite activator protein
   3394..4476    -  CDS            lacI: lac repressor; lacI; The lac repressor binds to the lac operator to inhibit transcription in E. coli. This inhibition can be relieved by adding lactose or isopropyl-β-D-thiogalactopyranoside (IPTG).
   4477..4554    -  promoter       lacI promoter: lacI
   4562..4841    -  CDS            TcR (fragment): tetracycline efflux protein; tet; confers resistance to tetracycline
   4867..4885    +  promoter       T7 promoter: promoter for bacteriophage T7 RNA polymerase
   4886..4910    +  protein_bind   lac operator: The lac repressor binds to the lac operator to inhibit transcription in E. coli. This inhibition can be relieved by adding lactose or isopropyl-β-D-thiogalactopyranoside (IPTG). lac repressor encoded by lacI
   4925..4947    +  RBS            RBS: efficient ribosome binding site from bacteriophage T7 gene 10 (Olins and Rangwala, 1989)
   4963..4986    +  CDS            Strep-Tag II: peptide that binds Strep-Tactin®, an engineered form of streptavidin
   5025..5055    +  CDS            HaloTag® (fragment): modified bacterial dehalogenase that forms covalent bonds with chloroalkane derivatives
   5060..5502    +  CDS            calmodulin (fragment): calcium-binding protein
   5611..5685    +  CDS            GCaMP2 (fragment): GCaMP2 is a basic (constitutively fluorescent) green fluorescent protein published in 2006, derived from Aequorea victoria.
   5695..6114    +  CDS            HaloTag® (fragment): modified bacterial dehalogenase that forms covalent bonds with chloroalkane derivatives
   6160..6573    +  CDS            HaloTag® (fragment): modified bacterial dehalogenase that forms covalent bonds with chloroalkane derivatives
   6642..6659    +  CDS            SET1 (fragment): solubility-enhancement tag derived from T7 phage gene 10B
   6667..6714    +  terminator     T7 terminator: transcription terminator for bacteriophage T7 RNA polymerase
