[The description below was written by a language model from this plasmid's Addgene catalogue record and pLannotate feature annotations shown in this document.]
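Description:
pET-51b(+)-Caprola_13 is a bacterial expression plasmid built on the pET-51b(+) backbone for recombinant production of Caprola_13, a synthetic calcium recorder based on split HaloTag. The sequenced plasmid is about 6.7 kb. It replicates in E. coli from a ColE1/pMB1-type origin accompanied by the pBR322 bom region and the rop gene, which keeps copy number low, consistent with the catalogue entry. Selection is by ampicillin through the β-lactamase gene, and an f1 origin is also present. The short tetracycline-resistance fragments annotated near lacI are non-functional pBR322 remnants of the backbone.

The roughly 1.7 kb insert, introduced by Gibson cloning, sits under a T7 promoter followed by a lac operator and the T7 gene 10 ribosome binding site, and ends at a T7 terminator. The plasmid-borne lacI gene supplies repressor, so expression requires a host providing T7 RNA polymerase and is induced with IPTG. The open reading frame begins with an N-terminal Strep-tag II and, according to the record, ends in a C-terminal His-tag, although the automated annotation does not label the latter; the small "SET1" hit near the 3' end is probably a spurious match. Between the tags, the feature table shows a short HaloTag fragment, a calmodulin segment, a short stretch matching GCaMP2 (plausibly its calmodulin-binding peptide, though the record does not say), and two larger HaloTag fragments. This layout fits a design in which calcium-dependent calmodulin rearrangement controls reassembly of the split HaloTag and hence its covalent labelling by chloroalkane substrates. The dual tags allow affinity purification of the protein, presumably for in vitro characterisation.
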