Addgene plasmid #194674: pET-51b(+)-Caprola_13
Purpose: Protein production of the split HaloTag based calcium recorder Caprola_13 in bacteria
Depositing lab: Kai Johnsson. Depositing organization: Max Planck Institute for Medical Research. Publication: Recording physiological history of cells with chemical labeling. Huppertz MC, Wilhelm J, Grenier V, Schneider MW, Falt T, Porzberg N, Hausmann D, Hoffmann DC, Hai L, Tarnawski M, Pino G, Slanchev K, Kolb I, Acuna C, Fenk LM, Baier H, Hiblot J, Johnsson K. Science. 2024 Feb 23;383(6685):890-897. doi: 10.1126/science.adg0812. Epub 2024 Feb 22. PubMed 38386755.
Backbone
  Vector backbone: pET-51b(+)
  Backbone size w/o insert (bp): 5100
  Vector type: Bacterial Expression
Growth in bacteria
  Bacterial resistance: Ampicillin, 100 μg/mL
  Growth temperature: 37°C
  Growth strain: DH5alpha
  Copy number: Low Copy
Gene/Insert
  Gene/Insert name: Caprola_13
  Species: Synthetic
  Insert size (bp): 1700
  Promoter: T7
  Tag / fusion protein: Strep-tag (N terminal on insert); His-tag (C terminal on insert)
  Cloning method: Gibson Cloning
Terms and licenses: Academic/Nonprofit Terms; Industry Terms: Not Available to Industry
How to cite: pET-51b(+)-Caprola_13 was a gift from Kai Johnsson (Addgene plasmid # 194674 ; http://n2t.net/addgene:194674 ; RRID:Addgene_194674)
